Addgene plasmid #134306: CMV-mito-Citroff1-S245
Purpose: mitochondria-targeted inverse-response citrate sensor variant with medium binding affinity
Depositing lab: Robert Campbell. Depositing organization: University of Alberta. Publication: High-Performance Intensiometric Direct- and Inverse-Response Genetically Encoded Biosensors for Citrate. Zhao Y, Shen Y, Wen Y, Campbell RE. ACS Cent Sci. 2020 Aug 26;6(8):1441-1450. doi: 10.1021/acscentsci.0c00518. Epub 2020 Jul 9. PubMed 32875085.
Backbone
  Vector backbone: pcDNA3.1
  Backbone size w/o insert (bp): 5500
  Total vector size (bp): 6600
  Vector type: Mammalian Expression
Growth in bacteria
  Bacterial resistance: Ampicillin, 100 μg/mL
  Growth temperature: 37°C
  Growth strain: DH5alpha
  Copy number: Unknown
Gene/Insert
  Gene/Insert name: Citroff1 S245A
  Species: Synthetic
  Insert size (bp): 1100
  Promoter: CMV
  Cloning method: Restriction Enzyme; 5′ cloning site BamH1 (not destroyed); 3′ cloning site HindIII (not destroyed)
  Sequencing primers: 5′ TAATACGACTCACTATAGGG; 3′ TAGAAGGCACAGTCGAGG
Terms and licenses: Academic/Nonprofit Terms; Industry Terms: Not Available to Industry
How to cite: CMV-mito-Citroff1-S245 was a gift from Robert Campbell (Addgene plasmid # 134306 ; http://n2t.net/addgene:134306 ; RRID:Addgene_134306)
