[The description below was written by a language model from this plasmid's Addgene catalogue record and pLannotate feature annotations shown in this document.]
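Description:
CMV-mito-Citroff1-S245 is a mammalian expression plasmid built on the pcDNA3.1 backbone (about 6.6–6.7 kb in total) that encodes a mitochondria-targeted, genetically encoded fluorescent biosensor for citrate. It is propagated in E. coli through a high-copy ColE1/pUC-type origin with ampicillin selection from the β-lactamase gene. The backbone also carries an f1 origin for single-stranded DNA production. An SV40 early promoter–driven neomycin phosphotransferase cassette with an SV40 polyadenylation signal could allow G418 selection of stably transfected mammalian cells. Short annotated fragments such as the bom, lac promoter/operator, ble and truncated HIV-1 LTR matches appear to be backbone remnants or partial homology hits rather than functional parts of the design.

The payload, cloned between BamHI and HindIII sites, is transcribed from the human CMV immediate-early enhancer/promoter and terminated by the bovine growth hormone polyadenylation signal. A T7 promoter lies just upstream of the insert. The open reading frame begins with a fragment of human COX8A, a commonly used presequence that directs import into the mitochondrial matrix. The sensor follows, with the citrate-binding periplasmic domain of Klebsiella pneumoniae CitA placed between two GFP-derived segments. In this topology, citrate binding to the CitA domain alters the chromophore environment and therefore the fluorescence intensity. Citroff1 is an inverse-response, intensiometric sensor, so fluorescence falls as citrate rises. The insert is recorded as the S245A variant, described as having medium binding affinity. The construct is intended for imaging citrate dynamics in the mitochondria of transfected mammalian cells.
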