Features (pLannotate 1.2.2; 23 found; start..end, strand, type, name):
     28..80      -  misc_feature   bom (fragment): basis of mobility region from pBR322
    235..614     +  enhancer       CMV enhancer: human cytomegalovirus immediate early enhancer
    615..818     +  promoter       CMV promoter: human cytomegalovirus (CMV) immediate early promoter
    814..847     +  LTR            5' LTR (truncated) (fragment): truncated 5' long terminal repeat (LTR) from HIV-1
    863..881     +  promoter       T7 promoter: promoter for bacteriophage T7 RNA polymerase
    928..1014    +  CDS            COX8A (fragment): COX8A_HUMAN - Also known as COX8, COX8L. Experimental evidence at protein level: Swiss-Prot protein existence level 1. Component of the cytochrome c oxidase, the last enzyme in the mitochondrial electron transport chain which drives oxidative phosphorylation. The respiratory chain contains 3 multisubunit complexes succinate dehydrogenase (complex II, CII), ubiquinol- cytochrome c oxidoreductase (cytochrome b-c1 complex, complex III, CIII) and cytochrome c oxidase (complex IV, CIV), that cooperate to transfer electrons derived from NADH and succinate to molecular oxygen, creating an electrochem
   1132..1567    +  CDS            EGFP (fragment): the original enhanced GFP (Yang et al., 1996) mammalian codon-optimized
   1573..1962    +  CDS            citA (fragment): CITA_KLEPN - Experimental evidence at protein level: Swiss-Prot protein existence level 1. Member of the two-component regulatory system CitA/CitB. Probably activates CitB by phosphorylation. The periplasmic domain binds H-citrate(2-), which is essential for induction of the citrate- fermentation genes. From Klebsiella pneumoniae.
   1972..2238    +  CDS            cEGFP (fragment): cEGFP is a basic (constitutively fluorescent) green fluorescent protein published in 2008, derived from Aequorea victoria.
   2274..2498    +  polyA_signal   bGH poly(A) signal: bovine growth hormone polyadenylation signal
   2502..2523    +  promoter       SV40 promoter (fragment): SV40 enhancer and early promoter
   2544..2972    +  rep_origin     f1 ori (sequence partly withheld): f1 bacteriophage origin of replication; arrow indicates direction of (+) strand synthesis
   2986..3315    +  promoter       SV40 promoter: SV40 enhancer and early promoter
   3382..4173    +  CDS            neo: KKA2_KLEPN - Also known as kan, nptII. Experimental evidence at protein level: Swiss-Prot protein existence level 1. Resistance to kanamycin, neomycin, paromomycin, ribostamycin, butirosin and gentamicin B. From Klebsiella pneumoniae.
   4197..4355    +  CDS            ble (fragment): BLE_KLEPN - Experimental evidence at protein level: Swiss-Prot protein existence level 1. Binding protein with a strong affinity to the bleomycin family of antibiotics. Binds to CL990; an antimitotic-antibiotic compound. From Klebsiella pneumoniae.
   4350..4471    +  polyA_signal   SV40 poly(A) signal: SV40 polyadenylation signal
   4544..4560    -  protein_bind   lac operator: The lac repressor binds to the lac operator to inhibit transcription in E. coli. This inhibition can be relieved by adding lactose or isopropyl-β-D-thiogalactopyranoside (IPTG). lac repressor encoded by lacI
   4568..4598    -  promoter       lac promoter: promoter for the E. coli lac operon
   4613..4634    -  protein_bind   CAP binding site: CAP binding activates transcription in the presence of cAMP. E. coli catabolite activator protein
   4647..4739    -  CDS            lacI (fragment): lac repressor; lacI; The lac repressor binds to the lac operator to inhibit transcription in E. coli. This inhibition can be relieved by adding lactose or isopropyl-β-D-thiogalactopyranoside (IPTG).
   4922..5510    -  rep_origin     ori: high-copy-number ColE1/pMB1/pBR322/pUC origin of replication
   5681..6541    -  CDS            AmpR: β-lactamase; bla; confers resistance to ampicillin, carbenicillin, and related antibiotics
   6542..6646    -  promoter       AmpR promoter: bla
>Addgene plasmid #134306 | CMV-mito-Citroff1-S245 | addgene full sequence | sequence record 263419 | Addgene NGS Result
GACGGATCGGGAGATCTCCCGATCCCCTATGGTGCACTCTCAGTACAATCTGCTCTGATGCCGCATAGTT
AAGCCAGTATCTGCTCCCTGCTTGTGTGTTGGAGGTCGCTGAGTAGTGCGCGAGCAAAATTTAAGCTACA
ACAAGGCAAGGCTTGACCGACAATTGCATGAAGAATCTGCTTAGGGTTAGGCGTTTTGCGCTGCTTCGCG
ATGTACGGGCCAGATATACGCGTTGACATTGATTATTGACTAGTTATTAATAGTAATCAATTACGGGGTC
ATTAGTTCATAGCCCATATATGGAGTTCCGCGTTACATAACTTACGGTAAATGGCCCGCCTGGCTGACCG
CCCAACGACCCCCGCCCATTGACGTCAATAATGACGTATGTTCCCATAGTAACGCCAATAGGGACTTTCC
ATTGACGTCAATGGGTGGAGTATTTACGGTAAACTGCCCACTTGGCAGTACATCAAGTGTATCATATGCC
AAGTACGCCCCCTATTGACGTCAATGACGGTAAATGGCCCGCCTGGCATTATGCCCAGTACATGACCTTA
TGGGACTTTCCTACTTGGCAGTACATCTACGTATTAGTCATCGCTATTACCATGGTGATGCGGTTTTGGC
AGTACATCAATGGGCGTGGATAGCGGTTTGACTCACGGGGATTTCCAAGTCTCCACCCCATTGACGTCAA
TGGGAGTTTGTTTTGGCACCAAAATCAACGGGACTTTCCAAAATGTCGTAACAACTCCGCCCCATTGACG
CAAATGGGCGGTAGGCGTGTACGGTGGGAGGTCTATATAAGCAGAGCTCTCTGGCTAACTAGAGAACCCA
CTGCTTACTGGCTTATCGAAATTAATACGACTCACTATAGGGAGACCCAAGCTGGCTAGCGTTTAAACGG
GCCCTCTAGACTCGAGCATGTCTGTTCTGACTCCTCTGCTGCTCCGGGGTCTCACAGGTTCCGCAAGAAG
ACTCCCCGTGCCTAGGGCCAAAATTCATTCACTGGGGGACCCCATGAGCGTGCTCACCCCACTCCTGCTG
CGGGGGCTGACCGGCAGCGCTAGGCGGCTGCCAGTCCCCAGGGCCAAGATCCACAGTCTCGGCGATCCCA
AGGATCCAACCATGGTGAGCAAGGGCGAGGAGCTGTTCACCGGGGTGGTGCCCATCCTGGTCGAGCTGGA
CGGCGACGTAAACGGCCACAAGTTCAGCGTGTCCGGCGAGGGTGAGGGCGATGCCACCTACGGCAAGCTG
ACCCTGAAGTTCATCTGCACCACCGGCAAGCTGCCCGTGCCCTGGCCCACCCTCGTGACCACCCTGACCT
ACGGCGTGCAGTGCTTCAGCCGCTACCCCGACCACATGAAGCAGCACGACTTCTTCAAGTCCGCCATGCC
CGAAGGCTACATCCAGGAGCGCACCATCTTCTTCAAGGACGACGGCAACTACAAGACCCGCGCCGAGGTG
AAGTTCGAGGGCGACACCCTGGTGAACCGCATCGAGCTGAAGGGCATCGACTTCAAGGAGGACGGCAACA
TCCTGGGGCACAAGCTGGAGTACAACTGGCAGACCGAGGAGCGTCTGCATTATCAGGTCGGGCAACGGGC
GCTGATTCAGGCGATGCAGATTTCGGCGATGCCGGAGCTGGTGGAGGCAGTGCAGAAACGCGATCTCGCC
AGAATCAAAGCCCTTATCGGCCCCATGCGTTCGTTCTCCGACGCCACCTACATCACCGTCGGTGATGCCA
GCGGCCAGCGCCTCTATCACGTCAATCCTGATGAAATCGGCAAATCGATGGAAGGCGGCGATAGCGATGA
GGCGTTGATAAACGCTAAAAGCTACGTGTCAGTGCGCAAAGGCGCGCTGGGATCGTCGCTGCGCGGTAAA
TCGCCGATTCAGGACGCAACCGGCAAGGTGATCGGCATTGTGTCGGTAGGCTATACCATTGAGCAACTGG
AACCGAATTTTGTCTATATCATGGCCGACAAGCAGAAGAACGGCATCAAGGCGAACTTCCACATCCGCCA
CAACATCGAGGACGGCGGCGTGCAGCTCGCCTACCACTACCAGCAGAACACCCCCATCGGCGACGGCCCC
GTGCTGCTGCCCGACAACCACTACCTGAGCGTGCAGTCCCAACTTTCGAAAGACCCCAACGAGAAGCGCG
ATCACATGGTCCTGCTGGAGTTCGTGACCGCCGCCGGGATCACTCTCGGCATGGTCGAGCTGTACAAGTA
AAAGCTTAAGTTTAAACCGCTGATCAGCCTCGACTGTGCCTTCTAGTTGCCAGCCATCTGTTGTTTGCCC
CTCCCCCGTGCCTTCCTTGACCCTGGAAGGTGCCACTCCCACTGTCCTTTCCTAATAAAATGAGGAAATT
GCATCGCATTGTCTGAGTAGGTGTCATTCTATTCTGGGGGGTGGGGTGGGGCAGGACAGCAAGGGGGAGG
ATTGGGAAGACAATAGCAGGCATGCTGGGGATGCGGTGGGCTCTATGGCTTCTGAGGCGGAAAGAACCAG
CTGGGGCTCTAGGGGGTATCCCC
[124 nt withheld, positions 2544-2667]
C
[91 nt withheld, positions 2669-2759]
A
[49 nt withheld, positions 2761-2809]
CCTTTGACGTTGGAGTCCACGTTCTTT
[37 nt withheld, positions 2837-2873]
ACCCTATCTCGGTCTATTCTTTTGATTTATAAGGGATTTTGCCGATTTCGGCCTATTGGTTAAAAAATGA
GCTGATTTAACAAAAATTTAACGCGAATTAATTCTGTGGAATGTGTGTCAGTTAGGGTGTGGAAAGTCCC
CAGGCTCCCCAGCAGGCAGAAGTATGCAAAGCATGCATCTCAATTAGTCAGCAACCAGGTGTGGAAAGTC
CCCAGGCTCCCCAGCAGGCAGAAGTATGCAAAGCATGCATCTCAATTAGTCAGCAACCATAGTCCCGCCC
CTAACTCCGCCCATCCCGCCCCTAACTCCGCCCAGTTCCGCCCATTCTCCGCCCCATGGCTGACTAATTT
TTTTTATTTATGCAGAGGCCGAGGCCGCCTCTGCCTCTGAGCTATTCCAGAAGTAGTGAGGAGGCTTTTT
TGGAGGCCTAGGCTTTTGCAAAAAGCTCCCGGGAGCTTGTATATCCATTTTCGGATCTGATCAAGAGACA
GGATGAGGATCGTTTCGCATGATTGAACAAGATGGATTGCACGCAGGTTCTCCGGCCGCTTGGGTGGAGA
GGCTATTCGGCTATGACTGGGCACAACAGACAATCGGCTGCTCTGATGCCGCCGTGTTCCGGCTGTCAGC
GCAGGGGCGCCCGGTTCTTTTTGTCAAGACCGACCTGTCCGGTGCCCTGAATGAACTGCAGGACGAGGCA
GCGCGGCTATCGTGGCTGGCCACGACGGGCGTTCCTTGCGCAGCTGTGCTCGACGTTGTCACTGAAGCGG
GAAGGGACTGGCTGCTATTGGGCGAAGTGCCGGGGCAGGATCTCCTGTCATCTCACCTTGCTCCTGCCGA
GAAAGTATCCATCATGGCTGATGCAATGCGGCGGCTGCATACGCTTGATCCGGCTACCTGCCCATTCGAC
CACCAAGCGAAACATCGCATCGAGCGAGCACGTACTCGGATGGAAGCCGGTCTTGTCGATCAGGATGATC
TGGACGAAGAGCATCAGGGGCTCGCGCCAGCCGAACTGTTCGCCAGGCTCAAGGCGCGCATGCCCGACGG
CGAGGATCTCGTCGTGACCCATGGCGATGCCTGCTTGCCGAATATCATGGTGGAAAATGGCCGCTTTTCT
GGATTCATCGACTGTGGCCGGCTGGGTGTGGCGGACCGCTATCAGGACATAGCGTTGGCTACCCGTGATA
TTGCTGAAGAGCTTGGCGGCGAATGGGCTGACCGCTTCCTCGTGCTTTACGGTATCGCCGCTCCCGATTC
GCAGCGCATCGCCTTCTATCGCCTTCTTGACGAGTTCTTCTGAGCGGGACTCTGGGGTTCGAAATGACCG
ACCAAGCGACGCCCAACCTGCCATCACGAGATTTCGATTCCACCGCCGCCTTCTATGAAAGGTTGGGCTT
CGGAATCGTTTTCCGGGACGCCGGCTGGATGATCCTCCAGCGCGGGGATCTCATGCTGGAGTTCTTCGCC
CACCCCAACTTGTTTATTGCAGCTTATAATGGTTACAAATAAAGCAATAGCATCACAAATTTCACAAATA
AAGCATTTTTTTCACTGCATTCTAGTTGTGGTTTGTCCAAACTCATCAATGTATCTTATCATGTCTGTAT
ACCGTCGACCTCTAGCTAGAGCTTGGCGTAATCATGGTCATAGCTGTTTCCTGTGTGAAATTGTTATCCG
CTCACAATTCCACACAACATACGAGCCGGAAGCATAAAGTGTAAAGCCTGGGGTGCCTAATGAGTGAGCT
AACTCACATTAATTGCGTTGCGCTCACTGCCCGCTTTCCAGTCGGGAAACCTGTCGTGCCAGCTGCATTA
ATGAATCGGCCAACGCGCGGGGAGAGGCGGTTTGCGTATTGGGCGCTCTTCCGCTTCCTCGCTCACTGAC
TCGCTGCGCTCGGTCGTTCGGCTGCGGCGAGCGGTATCAGCTCACTCAAAGGCGGTAATACGGTTATCCA
CAGAATCAGGGGATAACGCAGGAAAGAACATGTGAGCAAAAGGCCAGCAAAAGGCCAGGAACCGTAAAAA
GGCCGCGTTGCTGGCGTTTTTCCATAGGCTCCGCCCCCCTGACGAGCATCACAAAAATCGACGCTCAAGT
CAGAGGTGGCGAAACCCGACAGGACTATAAAGATACCAGGCGTTTCCCCCTGGAAGCTCCCTCGTGCGCT
CTCCTGTTCCGACCCTGCCGCTTACCGGATACCTGTCCGCCTTTCTCCCTTCGGGAAGCGTGGCGCTTTC
TCATAGCTCACGCTGTAGGTATCTCAGTTCGGTGTAGGTCGTTCGCTCCAAGCTGGGCTGTGTGCACGAA
CCCCCCGTTCAGCCCGACCGCTGCGCCTTATCCGGTAACTATCGTCTTGAGTCCAACCCGGTAAGACACG
ACTTATCGCCACTGGCAGCAGCCACTGGTAACAGGATTAGCAGAGCGAGGTATGTAGGCGGTGCTACAGA
GTTCTTGAAGTGGTGGCCTAACTACGGCTACACTAGAAGAACAGTATTTGGTATCTGCGCTCTGCTGAAG
CCAGTTACCTTCGGAAAAAGAGTTGGTAGCTCTTGATCCGGCAAACAAACCACCGCTGGTAGCGGTGGTT
TTTTTGTTTGCAAGCAGCAGATTACGCGCAGAAAAAAAGGATCTCAAGAAGATCCTTTGATCTTTTCTAC
GGGGTCTGACGCTCAGTGGAACGAAAACTCACGTTAAGGGATTTTGGTCATGAGATTATCAAAAAGGATC
TTCACCTAGATCCTTTTAAATTAAAAATGAAGTTTTAAATCAATCTAAAGTATATATGAGTAAACTTGGT
CTGACAGTTACCAATGCTTAATCAGTGAGGCACCTATCTCAGCGATCTGTCTATTTCGTTCATCCATAGT
TGCCTGACTCCCCGTCGTGTAGATAACTACGATACGGGAGGGCTTACCATCTGGCCCCAGTGCTGCAATG
ATACCGCGAGACCCACGCTCACCGGCTCCAGATTTATCAGCAATAAACCAGCCAGCCGGAAGGGCCGAGC
GCAGAAGTGGTCCTGCAACTTTATCCGCCTCCATCCAGTCTATTAATTGTTGCCGGGAAGCTAGAGTAAG
TAGTTCGCCAGTTAATAGTTTGCGCAACGTTGTTGCCATTGCTACAGGCATCGTGGTGTCACGCTCGTCG
TTTGGTATGGCTTCATTCAGCTCCGGTTCCCAACGATCAAGGCGAGTTACATGATCCCCCATGTTGTGCA
AAAAAGCGGTTAGCTCCTTCGGTCCTCCGATCGTTGTCAGAAGTAAGTTGGCCGCAGTGTTATCACTCAT
GGTTATGGCAGCACTGCATAATTCTCTTACTGTCATGCCATCCGTAAGATGCTTTTCTGTGACTGGTGAG
TACTCAACCAAGTCATTCTGAGAATAGTGTATGCGGCGACCGAGTTGCTCTTGCCCGGCGTCAATACGGG
ATAATACCGCGCCACATAGCAGAACTTTAAAAGTGCTCATCATTGGAAAACGTTCTTCGGGGCGAAAACT
CTCAAGGATCTTACCGCTGTTGAGATCCAGTTCGATGTAACCCACTCGTGCACCCAACTGATCTTCAGCA
TCTTTTACTTTCACCAGCGTTTCTGGGTGAGCAAAAACAGGAAGGCAAAATGCCGCAAAAAAGGGAATAA
GGGCGACACGGAAATGTTGAATACTCATACTCTTCCTTTTTCAATATTATTGAAGCATTTATCAGGGTTA
TTGTCTCATGAGCGGATACATATTTGAATGTATTTAGAAAAATAAACAAATAGGGGTTCCGCGCACATTT
CCCCGAAAAGTGCCACCTGACGTC
