>Addgene plasmid #134306 | CMV-mito-Citroff1-S245 | depositor partial sequence | sequence record 258216 | CMV-mito-Citroff1-S245 sequence 1110 bps
ATGGTGAGCAAGGGCGAGGAGCTGTTCACCGGGGTGGTGCCCATCCTGGTCGAGCTGGACGGCGACGTAA
ACGGCCACAAGTTCAGCGTGTCCGGCGAGGGTGAGGGCGATGCCACCTACGGCAAGCTGACCCTGAAGTT
CATCTGCACCACCGGCAAGCTGCCCGTGCCCTGGCCCACCCTCGTGACCACCCTGACCTACGGCGTGCAG
TGCTTCAGCCGCTACCCCGACCACATGAAGCAGCACGACTTCTTCAAGTCCGCCATGCCCGAAGGCTACA
TCCAGGAGCGCACCATCTTCTTCAAGGACGACGGCAACTACAAGACCCGCGCCGAGGTGAAGTTCGAGGG
CGACACCCTGGTGAACCGCATCGAGCTGAAGGGCATCGACTTCAAGGAGGACGGCAACATCCTGGGGCAC
AAGCTGGAGTACAACTGGCAGACCGAGGAGCGTCTGCATTATCAGGTCGGGCAACGGGCGCTGATTCAGG
CGATGCAGATTTCGGCGATGCCGGAGCTGGTGGAGGCAGTGCAGAAACGCGATCTCGCCAGAATCAAAGC
CCTTATCGGCCCCATGCGTTCGTTCTCCGACGCCACCTACATCACCGTCGGTGATGCCAGCGGCCAGCGC
CTCTATCACGTCAATCCTGATGAAATCGGCAAATCGATGGAAGGCGGCGATAGCGATGAGGCGTTGATAA
ACGCTAAAAGCTACGTGTCAGTGCGCAAAGGCGCGCTGGGATCGTCGCTGCGCGGTAAATCGCCGATTCA
GGACGCAACCGGCAAGGTGATCGGCATTGTGTCGGTAGGCTATACCATTGAGCAACTGGAACCGAATTTT
GTCTATATCATGGCCGACAAGCAGAAGAACGGCATCAAGGCGAACTTCCACATCCGCCACAACATCGAGG
ACGGCGGCGTGCAGCTCGCCTACCACTACCAGCAGAACACCCCCATCGGCGACGGCCCCGTGCTGCTGCC
CGACAACCACTACCTGAGCGTGCAGTCCCAACTTTCGAAAGACCCCAACGAGAAGCGCGATCACATGGTC
CTGCTGGAGTTCGTGACCGCCGCCGGGATCACTCTCGGCATGGTCGAGCTGTACAAGTAA
